Addgene plasmid #77285: CLK3 gRNA (BRDN0001146636)
Purpose: 3rd generation lentiviral gRNA plasmid targeting human CLK3
Depositing lab: John Doench & David Root. Depositing organization: Broad Institute. Publication: Optimized sgRNA design to maximize activity and minimize off-target effects of CRISPR-Cas9. Doench JG, Fusi N, Sullender M, Hegde M, Vaimberg EW, Donovan KF, Smith I, Tothova Z, Wilen C, Orchard R, Virgin HW, Listgarten J, Root DE. Nat Biotechnol. 2016 Jan 18. doi: 10.1038/nbt.3437. PubMed 26780180.
Backbone
  Vector backbone: lentiGuide-Puro
  Backbone manufacturer: Zhang Lab (Addgene plasmid # 52963)
  Vector type: Mammalian Expression, Lentiviral, CRISPR
  Selectable markers: Puromycin
Growth in bacteria
  Bacterial resistance: Ampicillin, 100 μg/mL
  Growth temperature: 37°C
  Growth strain: DH5alpha
  Copy number: High Copy
Gene/Insert
  Gene/Insert name: CLK3 (alt names: CLK3; NM_001130028.1)
  gRNA/shRNA sequence: GAAGAACACCAGCATCCGAG
  Species: H. sapiens (human)
  Entrez Gene: CLK3 (a.k.a. PHCLK3, PHCLK3/152)
  Promoter: hU6
  Cloning method: Unknown
  Sequencing primers: 5′ U6-F; 3′ pS2-R
Terms and licenses: Academic/Nonprofit Terms; Industry Terms: Not Available to Industry
Depositor comments: The gRNA was designed to target the following Genbank reference sequence(s): NM_001130028.1,NM_003992.4. Note that this plasmid does NOT contain Cas9. It should be used in conjunction with lentiCas9-Blast (Addgene #52962) or otherwise with cell lines already expressing Cas9. Browse the full kinome gRNA library at http://www.addgene.org/pooled-library/broadgpp-human-kinome/ or visit http://www.broadinstitute.org/rnai/public/ for detailed protocols and information.
How to cite: CLK3 gRNA (BRDN0001146636) was a gift from John Doench & David Root (Addgene plasmid # 77285 ; http://n2t.net/addgene:77285 ; RRID:Addgene_77285)
