[The description below was written by a language model from this plasmid's Addgene catalogue record and pLannotate feature annotations shown in this document.]
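Description:
CLK3 gRNA (BRDN0001146636) is a third-generation lentiviral guide RNA plasmid built on the lentiGuide-Puro backbone and designed to target the human kinase gene CLK3. It belongs to a human kinome gRNA collection. The assembled sequence is about 8.3 kb. In E. coli it is maintained at high copy through a ColE1/pUC-type origin and selected with ampicillin via the β-lactamase gene. An f1 origin, lac regulatory remnants, T7 and T3 promoters, and an SV40 origin and poly(A) signal are also carried in the backbone.

The lentiviral transfer cassette begins with an RSV promoter fused to a truncated HIV-1 5' LTR, which makes genomic RNA production in packaging cells independent of Tat. This is followed by the Ψ packaging signal with a partial gag segment, the Rev response element for nuclear export of the unspliced genome, and a cPPT/CTS that aids nuclear import. The cassette ends in a ΔU3 self-inactivating 3' LTR. Between these elements sit two expression units. A human U6 RNA polymerase III promoter drives the CLK3-specific 20-nt spacer fused to the Streptococcus pyogenes Cas9 guide scaffold. An EF-1α promoter with its intron A drives puromycin N-acetyltransferase, so transduced mammalian cells can be selected with puromycin. A WPRE downstream enhances transcript expression.

The plasmid does not encode Cas9, so it is meant for use alongside a separate Cas9 lentivirus or in cells that already express Cas9. Its typical application is CRISPR knockout of CLK3 in human cells. The guide was designed against two CLK3 reference transcripts.
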