Features (pLannotate 1.2.2; 29 found; start..end, strand, type, name):
     14..80      +  CDS            small t antigen (fragment): SV40 (simian virus 40) small t antigen
    106..317     +  promoter       EF-1α core promoter: core promoter for human elongation factor EF-1α
    318..1256    +  intron         EF-1α intron A: intron upstream of the start codon of human EF-1α
   1278..1877    +  CDS            PuroR (fragment): puromycin N-acetyltransferase; pac from Streptomyces; confers resistance to puromycin
   1893..2481    +  misc_feature   WPRE: woodchuck hepatitis virus posttranscriptional regulatory element
   2532..2551    +  misc_feature   cPPT/CTS (fragment): central polypurine tract and central termination sequence of HIV-1
   2553..2786    +  LTR            3' LTR (ΔU3): self-inactivating 3' long terminal repeat (LTR) from HIV-1
   2864..2985    +  polyA_signal   SV40 poly(A) signal: SV40 polyadenylation signal
   3025..3160    +  rep_origin     SV40 ori: SV40 origin of replication
   3181..3199    -  promoter       T7 promoter: promoter for bacteriophage T7 RNA polymerase
   3207..3362    +  CDS            lacZα (fragment): LacZα fragment of β-galactosidase; lacZ fragment
   3367..3795    +  rep_origin     f1 ori (sequence partly withheld): f1 bacteriophage origin of replication; arrow indicates direction of (+) strand synthesis
   3848..3952    +  promoter       AmpR promoter: bla
   3953..4813    +  CDS            AmpR: β-lactamase; bla; confers resistance to ampicillin, carbenicillin, and related antibiotics
   4984..5572    +  rep_origin     ori: high-copy-number ColE1/pMB1/pBR322/pUC origin of replication
   5755..5847    +  CDS            lacI (fragment): lac repressor; lacI; The lac repressor binds to the lac operator to inhibit transcription in E. coli. This inhibition can be relieved by adding lactose or isopropyl-β-D-thiogalactopyranoside (IPTG).
   5860..5881    +  protein_bind   CAP binding site: CAP binding activates transcription in the presence of cAMP. E. coli catabolite activator protein
   5896..5926    +  promoter       lac promoter: promoter for the E. coli lac operon
   5934..5950    +  protein_bind   lac operator: The lac repressor binds to the lac operator to inhibit transcription in E. coli. This inhibition can be relieved by adding lactose or isopropyl-β-D-thiogalactopyranoside (IPTG). lac repressor encoded by lacI
   5995..6013    +  promoter       T3 promoter: promoter for bacteriophage T3 RNA polymerase
   6041..6267    +  promoter       RSV promoter: Rous sarcoma virus enhancer/promoter
   6268..6448    +  LTR            5' LTR (truncated): truncated 5' long terminal repeat (LTR) from HIV-1
   6495..6620    +  misc_feature   HIV-1 Ψ: packaging signal of human immunodeficiency virus type 1
   6604..6967    +  CDS            HIV-1 gag (fragment): gag protein from human immunodeficiency virus 1; gag
   7113..7346    +  misc_feature   RRE: The Rev response element (RRE) of HIV-1 allows for Rev-dependent mRNA export from the nucleus to the cytoplasm.
   7723..7749    +  CDS            Rev (fragment): human immunodeficiency virus 1 (HIV-1) Rev protein; rev; enhances nuclear export of unspliced and incompletely spliced viral mRNAs
   7753..7993    +  promoter       U6 promoter: RNA polymerase III promoter for human U6 snRNA
   8023..8098    +  misc_RNA       gRNA scaffold: guide RNA scaffold for the Streptococcus pyogenes CRISPR/Cas9 system
   8154..8271    +  misc_feature   cPPT/CTS: central polypurine tract and central termination sequence of HIV-1
>Addgene plasmid #77285 | CLK3 gRNA (BRDN0001146636) | addgene full sequence | sequence record 187462 | Addgene Assembled Sequence
CCCGGGTGCAAAGATGGATAAAGTTTTAAACAGAGAGGAATCTTTGCAGCTAATGGACCTTCTAGGTCTT
GAAAGGAGTGGGAATTGGCTCCGGTGCCCGTCAGTGGGCAGAGCGCACATCGCCCACAGTCCCCGAGAAG
TTGGGGGGAGGGGTCGGCAATTGATCCGGTGCCTAGAGAAGGTGGCGCGGGGTAAACTGGGAAAGTGATG
TCGTGTACTGGCTCCGCCTTTTTCCCGAGGGTGGGGGAGAACCGTATATAAGTGCAGTAGTCGCCGTGAA
CGTTCTTTTTCGCAACGGGTTTGCCGCCAGAACACAGGTAAGTGCCGTGTGTGGTTCCCGCGGGCCTGGC
CTCTTTACGGGTTATGGCCCTTGCGTGCCTTGAATTACTTCCACCTGGCTGCAGTACGTGATTCTTGATC
CCGAGCTTCGGGTTGGAAGTGGGTGGGAGAGTTCGAGGCCTTGCGCTTAAGGAGCCCCTTCGCCTCGTGC
TTGAGTTGAGGCCTGGCCTGGGCGCTGGGGCCGCCGCGTGCGAATCTGGTGGCACCTTCGCGCCTGTCTC
GCTGCTTTCGATAAGTCTCTAGCCATTTAAAATTTTTGATGACCTGCTGCGACGCTTTTTTTCTGGCAAG
ATAGTCTTGTAAATGCGGGCCAAGATCTGCACACTGGTATTTCGGTTTTTGGGGCCGCGGGCGGCGACGG
GGCCCGTGCGTCCCAGCGCACATGTTCGGCGAGGCGGGGCCTGCGAGCGCGGCCACCGAGAATCGGACGG
GGGTAGTCTCAAGCTGGCCGGCCTGCTCTGGTGCCTGGCCTCGCGCCGCCGTGTATCGCCCCGCCCTGGG
CGGCAAGGCTGGCCCGGTCGGCACCAGTTGCGTGAGCGGAAAGATGGCCGCTTCCCGGCCCTGCTGCAGG
GAGCTCAAAATGGAGGACGCGGCGCTCGGGAGAGCGGGCGGGTGAGTCACCCACACAAAGGAAAAGGGCC
TTTCCGTCCTCAGCCGTCGCTTCATGTGACTCCACGGAGTACCGGGCGCCGTCCAGGCACCTCGATTAGT
TCTCGAGCTTTTGGAGTACGTCGTCTTTAGGTTGGGGGGAGGGGTTTTATGCGATGGAGTTTCCCCACAC
TGAGTGGGTGGAGACTGAAGTTAGGCCAGCTTGGCACTTGATGTAATTCTCCTTGGAATTTGCCCTTTTT
GAGTTTGGATCTTGGTTCATTCTCAAGCCTCAGACAGTGGTTCAAAGTTTTTTTCTTCCATTTCAGGTGT
CGTGACGTACGGCCACCATGACCGAGTACAAGCCCACGGTGCGCCTCGCCACCCGCGACGACGTCCCCAG
GGCCGTACGCACCCTCGCCGCCGCGTTCGCCGACTACCCCGCCACGCGCCACACCGTCGATCCGGACCGC
CACATCGAGCGGGTCACCGAGCTGCAAGAACTCTTCCTCACGCGCGTCGGGCTCGACATCGGCAAGGTGT
GGGTCGCGGACGACGGCGCCGCCGTGGCGGTCTGGACCACGCCGGAGAGCGTCGAAGCGGGGGCGGTGTT
CGCCGAGATCGGCCCGCGCATGGCCGAGTTGAGCGGTTCCCGGCTGGCCGCGCAGCAACAGATGGAAGGC
CTCCTGGCGCCGCACCGGCCCAAGGAGCCCGCGTGGTTCCTGGCCACCGTCGGAGTCTCGCCCGACCACC
AGGGCAAGGGTCTGGGCAGCGCCGTCGTGCTCCCCGGAGTGGAGGCGGCCGAGCGCGCCGGGGTGCCCGC
CTTCCTGGAGACCTCCGCGCCCCGCAACCTCCCCTTCTACGAGCGGCTCGGCTTCACCGTCACCGCCGAC
GTCGAGGTGCCCGAAGGACCGCGCACCTGGTGCATGACCCGCAAGCCCGGTGCCTGAACGCGTTAAGTCG
ACAATCAACCTCTGGATTACAAAATTTGTGAAAGATTGACTGGTATTCTTAACTATGTTGCTCCTTTTAC
GCTATGTGGATACGCTGCTTTAATGCCTTTGTATCATGCTATTGCTTCCCGTATGGCTTTCATTTTCTCC
TCCTTGTATAAATCCTGGTTGCTGTCTCTTTATGAGGAGTTGTGGCCCGTTGTCAGGCAACGTGGCGTGG
TGTGCACTGTGTTTGCTGACGCAACCCCCACTGGTTGGGGCATTGCCACCACCTGTCAGCTCCTTTCCGG
GACTTTCGCTTTCCCCCTCCCTATTGCCACGGCGGAACTCATCGCCGCCTGCCTTGCCCGCTGCTGGACA
GGGGCTCGGCTGTTGGGCACTGACAATTCCGTGGTGTTGTCGGGGAAATCATCGTCCTTTCCTTGGCTGC
TCGCCTGTGTTGCCACCTGGATTCTGCGCGGGACGTCCTTCTGCTACGTCCCTTCGGCCCTCAATCCAGC
GGACCTTCCTTCCCGCGGCCTGCTGCCGGCTCTGCGGCCTCTTCCGCGTCTTCGCCTTCGCCCTCAGACG
AGTCGGATCTCCCTTTGGGCCGCCTCCCCGCGTCGACTTTAAGACCAATGACTTACAAGGCAGCTGTAGA
TCTTAGCCACTTTTTAAAAGAAAAGGGGGGACTGGAAGGGCTAATTCACTCCCAACGAAGACAAGATCTG
CTTTTTGCTTGTACTGGGTCTCTCTGGTTAGACCAGATCTGAGCCTGGGAGCTCTCTGGCTAACTAGGGA
ACCCACTGCTTAAGCCTCAATAAAGCTTGCCTTGAGTGCTTCAAGTAGTGTGTGCCCGTCTGTTGTGTGA
CTCTGGTAACTAGAGATCCCTCAGACCCTTTTAGTCAGTGTGGAAAATCTCTAGCAGTACGTATAGTAGT
TCATGTCATCTTATTATTCAGTATTTATAACTTGCAAAGAAATGAATATCAGAGAGTGAGAGGAACTTGT
TTATTGCAGCTTATAATGGTTACAAATAAAGCAATAGCATCACAAATTTCACAAATAAAGCATTTTTTTC
ACTGCATTCTAGTTGTGGTTTGTCCAAACTCATCAATGTATCTTATCATGTCTGGCTCTAGCTATCCCGC
CCCTAACTCCGCCCATCCCGCCCCTAACTCCGCCCAGTTCCGCCCATTCTCCGCCCCATGGCTGACTAAT
TTTTTTTATTTATGCAGAGGCCGAGGCCGCCTCGGCCTCTGAGCTATTCCAGAAGTAGTGAGGAGGCTTT
TTTGGAGGCCTAGGGACGTACCCAATTCGCCCTATAGTGAGTCGTATTACGCGCGCTCACTGGCCGTCGT
TTTACAACGTCGTGACTGGGAAAACCCTGGCGTTACCCAACTTAATCGCCTTGCAGCACATCCCCCTTTC
GCCAGCTGGCGTAATAGCGAAGAGGCCCGCACCGATCGCCCTTCCCAACAGTTGCGCAGCCTGAATGGCG
AATGGG
[124 nt withheld, positions 3367-3490]
C
[91 nt withheld, positions 3492-3582]
A
[49 nt withheld, positions 3584-3632]
CCTTTGACGTTGGAGTCCACGTTCTTT
[37 nt withheld, positions 3660-3696]
ACCCTATCTCGGTCTATTCTTTTGATTTATAAGGGATTTTGCCGATTTCGGCCTATTGGTTAAAAAATGA
GCTGATTTAACAAAAATTTAACGCGAATTTTAACAAAATATTAACGCTTACAATTTAGGTGGCACTTTTC
GGGGAAATGTGCGCGGAACCCCTATTTGTTTATTTTTCTAAATACATTCAAATATGTATCCGCTCATGAG
ACAATAACCCTGATAAATGCTTCAATAATATTGAAAAAGGAAGAGTATGAGTATTCAACATTTCCGTGTC
GCCCTTATTCCCTTTTTTGCGGCATTTTGCCTTCCTGTTTTTGCTCACCCAGAAACGCTGGTGAAAGTAA
AAGATGCTGAAGATCAGTTGGGTGCACGAGTGGGTTACATCGAACTGGATCTCAACAGCGGTAAGATCCT
TGAGAGTTTTCGCCCCGAAGAACGTTTTCCAATGATGAGCACTTTTAAAGTTCTGCTATGTGGCGCGGTA
TTATCCCGTATTGACGCCGGGCAAGAGCAACTCGGTCGCCGCATACACTATTCTCAGAATGACTTGGTTG
AGTACTCACCAGTCACAGAAAAGCATCTTACGGATGGCATGACAGTAAGAGAATTATGCAGTGCTGCCAT
AACCATGAGTGATAACACTGCGGCCAACTTACTTCTGACAACGATCGGAGGACCGAAGGAGCTAACCGCT
TTTTTGCACAACATGGGGGATCATGTAACTCGCCTTGATCGTTGGGAACCGGAGCTGAATGAAGCCATAC
CAAACGACGAGCGTGACACCACGATGCCTGTAGCAATGGCAACAACGTTGCGCAAACTATTAACTGGCGA
ACTACTTACTCTAGCTTCCCGGCAACAATTAATAGACTGGATGGAGGCGGATAAAGTTGCAGGACCACTT
CTGCGCTCGGCCCTTCCGGCTGGCTGGTTTATTGCTGATAAATCTGGAGCCGGTGAGCGTGGGTCTCGCG
GTATCATTGCAGCACTGGGGCCAGATGGTAAGCCCTCCCGTATCGTAGTTATCTACACGACGGGGAGTCA
GGCAACTATGGATGAACGAAATAGACAGATCGCTGAGATAGGTGCCTCACTGATTAAGCATTGGTAACTG
TCAGACCAAGTTTACTCATATATACTTTAGATTGATTTAAAACTTCATTTTTAATTTAAAAGGATCTAGG
TGAAGATCCTTTTTGATAATCTCATGACCAAAATCCCTTAACGTGAGTTTTCGTTCCACTGAGCGTCAGA
CCCCGTAGAAAAGATCAAAGGATCTTCTTGAGATCCTTTTTTTCTGCGCGTAATCTGCTGCTTGCAAACA
AAAAAACCACCGCTACCAGCGGTGGTTTGTTTGCCGGATCAAGAGCTACCAACTCTTTTTCCGAAGGTAA
CTGGCTTCAGCAGAGCGCAGATACCAAATACTGTTCTTCTAGTGTAGCCGTAGTTAGGCCACCACTTCAA
GAACTCTGTAGCACCGCCTACATACCTCGCTCTGCTAATCCTGTTACCAGTGGCTGCTGCCAGTGGCGAT
AAGTCGTGTCTTACCGGGTTGGACTCAAGACGATAGTTACCGGATAAGGCGCAGCGGTCGGGCTGAACGG
GGGGTTCGTGCACACAGCCCAGCTTGGAGCGAACGACCTACACCGAACTGAGATACCTACAGCGTGAGCT
ATGAGAAAGCGCCACGCTTCCCGAAGGGAGAAAGGCGGACAGGTATCCGGTAAGCGGCAGGGTCGGAACA
GGAGAGCGCACGAGGGAGCTTCCAGGGGGAAACGCCTGGTATCTTTATAGTCCTGTCGGGTTTCGCCACC
TCTGACTTGAGCGTCGATTTTTGTGATGCTCGTCAGGGGGGCGGAGCCTATGGAAAAACGCCAGCAACGC
GGCCTTTTTACGGTTCCTGGCCTTTTGCTGGCCTTTTGCTCACATGTTCTTTCCTGCGTTATCCCCTGAT
TCTGTGGATAACCGTATTACCGCCTTTGAGTGAGCTGATACCGCTCGCCGCAGCCGAACGACCGAGCGCA
GCGAGTCAGTGAGCGAGGAAGCGGAAGAGCGCCCAATACGCAAACCGCCTCTCCCCGCGCGTTGGCCGAT
TCATTAATGCAGCTGGCACGACAGGTTTCCCGACTGGAAAGCGGGCAGTGAGCGCAACGCAATTAATGTG
AGTTAGCTCACTCATTAGGCACCCCAGGCTTTACACTTTATGCTTCCGGCTCGTATGTTGTGTGGAATTG
TGAGCGGATAACAATTTCACACAGGAAACAGCTATGACCATGATTACGCCAAGCGCGCAATTAACCCTCA
CTAAAGGGAACAAAAGCTGGAGCTGCAAGCTTAATGTAGTCTTATGCAATACTCTTGTAGTCTTGCAACA
TGGTAACGATGAGTTAGCAACATGCCTTACAAGGAGAGAAAAAGCACCGTGCATGCCGATTGGTGGAAGT
AAGGTGGTACGATCGTGCCTTATTAGGAAGGCAACAGACGGGTCTGACATGGATTGGACGAACCACTGAA
TTGCCGCATTGCAGAGATATTGTATTTAAGTGCCTAGCTCGATACATAAACGGGTCTCTCTGGTTAGACC
AGATCTGAGCCTGGGAGCTCTCTGGCTAACTAGGGAACCCACTGCTTAAGCCTCAATAAAGCTTGCCTTG
AGTGCTTCAAGTAGTGTGTGCCCGTCTGTTGTGTGACTCTGGTAACTAGAGATCCCTCAGACCCTTTTAG
TCAGTGTGGAAAATCTCTAGCAGTGGCGCCCGAACAGGGACTTGAAAGCGAAAGGGAAACCAGAGGAGCT
CTCTCGACGCAGGACTCGGCTTGCTGAAGCGCGCACGGCAAGAGGCGAGGGGCGGCGACTGGTGAGTACG
CCAAAAATTTTGACTAGCGGAGGCTAGAAGGAGAGAGATGGGTGCGAGAGCGTCAGTATTAAGCGGGGGA
GAATTAGATCGCGATGGGAAAAAATTCGGTTAAGGCCAGGGGGAAAGAAAAAATATAAATTAAAACATAT
AGTATGGGCAAGCAGGGAGCTAGAACGATTCGCAGTTAATCCTGGCCTGTTAGAAACATCAGAAGGCTGT
AGACAAATACTGGGACAGCTACAACCATCCCTTCAGACAGGATCAGAAGAACTTAGATCATTATATAATA
CAGTAGCAACCCTCTATTGTGTGCATCAAAGGATAGAGATAAAAGACACCAAGGAAGCTTTAGACAAGAT
AGAGGAAGAGCAAAACAAAAGTAAGACCACCGCACAGCAAGCGGCCGCTGATCTTCAGACCTGGAGGAGG
AGATATGAGGGACAATTGGAGAAGTGAATTATATAAATATAAAGTAGTAAAAATTGAACCATTAGGAGTA
GCACCCACCAAGGCAAAGAGAAGAGTGGTGCAGAGAGAAAAAAGAGCAGTGGGAATAGGAGCTTTGTTCC
TTGGGTTCTTGGGAGCAGCAGGAAGCACTATGGGCGCAGCGTCAATGACGCTGACGGTACAGGCCAGACA
ATTATTGTCTGGTATAGTGCAGCAGCAGAACAATTTGCTGAGGGCTATTGAGGCGCAACAGCATCTGTTG
CAACTCACAGTCTGGGGCATCAAGCAGCTCCAGGCAAGAATCCTGGCTGTGGAAAGATACCTAAAGGATC
AACAGCTCCTGGGGATTTGGGGTTGCTCTGGAAAACTCATTTGCACCACTGCTGTGCCTTGGAATGCTAG
TTGGAGTAATAAATCTCTGGAACAGATTTGGAATCACACGACCTGGATGGAGTGGGACAGAGAAATTAAC
AATTACACAAGCTTAATACACTCCTTAATTGAAGAATCGCAAAACCAGCAAGAAAAGAATGAACAAGAAT
TATTGGAATTAGATAAATGGGCAAGTTTGTGGAATTGGTTTAACATAACAAATTGGCTGTGGTATATAAA
ATTATTCATAATGATAGTAGGAGGCTTGGTAGGTTTAAGAATAGTTTTTGCTGTACTTTCTATAGTGAAT
AGAGTTAGGCAGGGATATTCACCATTATCGTTTCAGACCCACCTCCCAACCCCGAGGGGACCCAGAGAGG
GCCTATTTCCCATGATTCCTTCATATTTGCATATACGATACAAGGCTGTTAGAGAGATAATTAGAATTAA
TTTGACTGTAAACACAAAGATATTAGTACAAAATACGTGACGTAGAAAGTAATAATTTCTTGGGTAGTTT
GCAGTTTTAAAATTATGTTTTAAAATGGACTATCATATGCTTACCGTAACTTGAAAGTATTTCGATTTCT
TGGCTTTATATATCTTGTGGAAAGGACGAAACACCGGAAGAACACCAGCATCCGAGGTTTTAGAGCTAGA
AATAGCAAGTTAAAATAAGGCTAGTCCGTTATCAACTTGAAAAAGTGGCACCGAGTCGGTGCTTTTTTAA
GCTTGGCGTAACTAGATCTTGAGACAAATGGCAGTATTCATCCACAATTTTAAAAGAAAAGGGGGGATTG
GGGGGTACAGTGCAGGGGAAAGAATAGTAGACATAATAGCAACAGACATACAAACTAAAGAATTACAAAA
ACAAATTACAAAAATTCAAAATTTTCGGGTTTATTACAGGGACAGCAGAGATCCACTTTGGCGCCGGCTC
GAGGGGG
