>Addgene plasmid #77285 | CLK3 gRNA (BRDN0001146636) | depositor partial sequence | sequence record 144745 | Target Sequence
GAAGAACACCAGCATCCGAG
