>Addgene plasmid #77285 | CLK3 gRNA (BRDN0001146636) | addgene partial sequence | sequence record 187461 | hU6-F
AGAAAGTAATAATTTCTTGGGTAGTTTGCAGTTTTAAAATTATGTTTTAAAATGGACTATCATATGCTTA
CCGTAACTTGAAAGTATTTCGATTTCTTGGCTTTATATATCTTGTGGAAAGGACGAAACACCGGAAGAAC
ACCAGCATCCGAGGTTTTAGAGCTAGAAATAGCAAGTTAAAATAAGGCTAGTCCGTTATCAACTTGAAAA
AGTGGCACCGAGTCGGTGCTTTTTTAAGCTTGGCGTAACTAGATCTTGAGACAAATGGCAGTATTCATCC
ACAATTTTAAAAGAAAAGGGGGGATTGGGGGGTACAGTGCAGGGGAAAGAATAGTAGACATAATAGCAAC
AGACATACAAACTAAAGAATTACAAAAACAAATTACAAAAATTCAAAATTTTCGGGTTTATTACAGGGAC
AGCAGAGATCCACTTTGGCGCCGGCTCGAGGGGGCCCGGGTGCAAAGATGGATAAAGTTTTAAACAGAGA
GGAATCTTTGCAGCTAATGGACCTTCTAGGTCTTGAAAGGAGTGGGAATTGGCTCCGGTGCCCGTCAGTG
GGCAGAGCGC
